Addgene plasmid #140220: pSLQ8547 PB-PGK-dLbCpf1-2XNLS-miniVPR-mCherry-pA
Purpose: Constitutive PGK driven expression of full length dCpf1 (Cas12a) -miniVPR activator
Depositing lab: Stanley Qi. Depositing organization: Stanford University. Publication: Multiple Input Sensing and Signal Integration Using a Split Cas12a System. Kempton HR, Goudy LE, Love KS, Qi LS. Mol Cell. 2020 Jan 30. pii: S1097-2765(20)30037-X. doi: 10.1016/j.molcel.2020.01.016. PubMed 32027839.
Backbone
  Vector backbone: PB
  Vector type: Mammalian Expression, CRISPR
  Selectable markers: mCherry fluorescence
Growth in bacteria
  Bacterial resistance: Ampicillin, 100 μg/mL
  Growth temperature: 37°C
  Growth strain: NEB Stable
  Copy number: High Copy
Gene/Insert
  Gene/Insert name: dLbCpf1 (alt name: dLbCas12a)
  Mutation: D832A
  Promoter: PGK
  Tag / fusion protein: miniVPR-mCherry (C terminal on insert)
  Cloning method: Gibson Cloning
  Sequencing primers: 5′ GGCATTCTGCACGCTTCAAAAGC; 3′ tagaaggcacagtcgagg
Terms and licenses: Academic/Nonprofit Terms; Industry Terms: Not Available to Industry
How to cite: pSLQ8547 PB-PGK-dLbCpf1-2XNLS-miniVPR-mCherry-pA was a gift from Stanley Qi (Addgene plasmid # 140220 ; http://n2t.net/addgene:140220 ; RRID:Addgene_140220)
