[The description below was written by a language model from this plasmid's Addgene catalogue record and pLannotate feature annotations shown in this document.]
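Description:
pSLQ8547 PB-PGK-dLbCpf1-2XNLS-miniVPR-mCherry-pA is a 9.8 kb mammalian CRISPR-activation plasmid built on a backbone recorded as "PB", which presumably denotes piggyBac. The annotated feature table does not call out transposon terminal repeats, however, so transposase-mediated genomic integration is implied by the name rather than documented in the annotation. In bacteria it is maintained as a high-copy plasmid through a ColE1/pUC-type origin and selected with ampicillin via the β-lactamase gene. An f1 origin, lac promoter/operator remnants, lacZα and lacI fragments, and T7, T3 and SP6 phage promoters are carried over from the cloning vector scaffold. There is no mammalian drug-resistance marker, and expressing cells are identified or sorted by mCherry fluorescence.

The payload is a single transcription unit in which the mouse phosphoglycerate kinase 1 (PGK) promoter drives constitutive expression of full-length Lachnospiraceae bacterium ND2006 Cpf1 (Cas12a). The protein carries the D832A mutation, which inactivates its nuclease activity while leaving crRNA-guided DNA binding intact. According to the construct name, two nuclear localization signals follow the dCas12a. The protein is fused at its C terminus to miniVPR, a compact tripartite activator detected in the annotation as fragments of VP16-derived repeats, the human RELA/p65 activation domain and the Epstein-Barr virus Rta activation domain. This is followed in frame by mCherry, and the transcript ends at a bovine growth hormone polyadenylation signal.

No crRNA cassette is annotated, so guide RNAs must be supplied separately. The plasmid provides a constitutive dCas12a-miniVPR activator for targeted upregulation of genes in mammalian cells. It comes from work on split Cas12a systems for input sensing and signal integration, where it represents the full-length version of the activator.
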