Features (pLannotate 1.2.2; 19 found; start..end, strand, type, name):
      1..500     +  promoter       PGK promoter: mouse phosphoglycerate kinase 1 promoter
    514..4197    +  CDS            LbCpf1: CRISPR-associated protein from Lachnospiraceae bacterium ND2006 (Zetsche et al., 2015)
   4342..4364    +  CDS            VP48 (fragment): 3 tandem repeats of the minimal activation domain of herpes simplex virus VP16 (Cheng et al., 2013)
   4621..5001    +  CDS            RELA (fragment): TF65_HUMAN - Also known as NFKB3. Experimental evidence at protein level: Swiss-Prot protein existence level 1. NF-kappa-B is a pleiotropic transcription factor present in almost all cell types and is the endpoint of a series of signal transduction events that are initiated by a vast array of stimuli related to many biological processes such as inflammation, immunity, differentiation, cell growth, tumorigenesis and apoptosis. NF-kappa-B is a homo- or heterodimeric complex formed by the Rel-like domain- containing proteins RELA/p65, RELB, NFKB1/p105, NFKB1/p50, REL and NFKB2/p52. The heterodime
   5020..5217    +  CDS            Rta AD (fragment): transcriptional activation domain from the human herpesvirus 4 (Epstein-Barr virus) replication and transcription activator Rta/BRLF1 (Hardwick et al., 1992; Chavez et al., 2015)
   5233..5940    +  CDS            mCherry: mCherry is a basic (constitutively fluorescent) red fluorescent protein published in 2004, derived from Discosoma sp.. It is reported to be a very rapidly-maturing monomer with low acid sensitivity.
   5962..5980    -  promoter       SP6 promoter: promoter for bacteriophage SP6 RNA polymerase
   6006..6230    +  polyA_signal   bGH poly(A) signal: bovine growth hormone polyadenylation signal
   6559..6577    -  promoter       T3 promoter: promoter for bacteriophage T3 RNA polymerase
   6622..6638    -  protein_bind   lac operator: The lac repressor binds to the lac operator to inhibit transcription in E. coli. This inhibition can be relieved by adding lactose or isopropyl-β-D-thiogalactopyranoside (IPTG). lac repressor encoded by lacI
   6646..6676    -  promoter       lac promoter: promoter for the E. coli lac operon
   6691..6712    -  protein_bind   CAP binding site: CAP binding activates transcription in the presence of cAMP. E. coli catabolite activator protein
   6725..6817    -  CDS            lacI (fragment): lac repressor; lacI; The lac repressor binds to the lac operator to inhibit transcription in E. coli. This inhibition can be relieved by adding lactose or isopropyl-β-D-thiogalactopyranoside (IPTG).
   7000..7588    -  rep_origin     ori: high-copy-number ColE1/pMB1/pBR322/pUC origin of replication
   7759..8619    -  CDS            AmpR: β-lactamase; bla; confers resistance to ampicillin, carbenicillin, and related antibiotics
   8620..8724    -  promoter       AmpR promoter: bla
   8777..9205    -  rep_origin     f1 ori (sequence partly withheld): f1 bacteriophage origin of replication; arrow indicates direction of (+) strand synthesis
   9210..9365    -  CDS            lacZα (fragment): LacZα fragment of β-galactosidase; lacZ fragment
   9373..9391    +  promoter       T7 promoter: promoter for bacteriophage T7 RNA polymerase
>Addgene plasmid #140220 | pSLQ8547 PB-PGK-dLbCpf1-2XNLS-miniVPR-mCherry-pA | addgene full sequence | sequence record 291993 | Addgene NGS Result
GGGTAGGGGAGGCGCTTTTCCCAAGGCAGTCTGGAGCATGCGCTTTAGCAGCCCCGCTGGGCACTTGGCG
CTACACAAGTGGCCTCTGGCCTCGCACACATTCCACATCCACCGGTAGGCGCCAACCGGCTCCGTTCTTT
GGTGGCCCCTTCGCGCCACCTTCTACTCCTCCCCTAGTCAGGAAGTTCCCCCCCGCCCCGCAGCTCGCGT
CGTGCAGGACGTGACAAATGGAAGTAGCACGTCTCACTAGTCTCGTGCAGATGGACAGCACCGCTGAGCA
ATGGAAGCGGGTAGGCCTTTGGGGCAGCGGCCAATAGCAGCTTTGCTCCTTCGCTTTCTGGGCTCAGAGG
CTGGGAAGGGGTGGGTCCGGGGGCGGGCTCAGGGGCGGGCTCAGGGGCGGGGCGGGCGCCCGAAGGTCCT
CCGGAGGCCCGGCATTCTGCACGCTTCAAAAGCGCACGTCTGCCGCGCTGTTCTCCTCTTCCTCATCTCC
GGGCCTTTCGAGAATTCGGTACCATGAGCAAGCTGGAGAAGTTTACAAACTGCTACTCCCTGTCTAAGAC
CCTGAGGTTCAAGGCCATCCCTGTGGGCAAGACCCAGGAGAACATCGACAATAAGCGGCTGCTGGTGGAG
GACGAGAAGAGAGCCGAGGATTATAAGGGCGTGAAGAAGCTGCTGGATCGCTACTATCTGTCTTTTATCA
ACGACGTGCTGCACAGCATCAAGCTGAAGAATCTGAACAATTACATCAGCCTGTTCCGGAAGAAAACCAG
AACCGAGAAGGAGAATAAGGAGCTGGAGAACCTGGAGATCAATCTGCGGAAGGAGATCGCCAAGGCCTTC
AAGGGCAACGAGGGCTACAAGTCCCTGTTTAAGAAGGATATCATCGAGACAATCCTGCCAGAGTTCCTGG
ACGATAAGGACGAGATCGCCCTGGTGAACAGCTTCAATGGCTTTACCACAGCCTTCACCGGCTTCTTTGA
TAACAGAGAGAATATGTTTTCCGAGGAGGCCAAGAGCACATCCATCGCCTTCAGGTGTATCAACGAGAAT
CTGACCCGCTACATCTCTAATATGGACATCTTCGAGAAGGTGGACGCCATCTTTGATAAGCACGAGGTGC
AGGAGATCAAGGAGAAGATCCTGAACAGCGACTATGATGTGGAGGATTTCTTTGAGGGCGAGTTCTTTAA
CTTTGTGCTGACACAGGAGGGCATCGACGTGTATAACGCCATCATCGGCGGCTTCGTGACCGAGAGCGGC
GAGAAGATCAAGGGCCTGAACGAGTACATCAACCTGTATAATCAGAAAACCAAGCAGAAGCTGCCTAAGT
TTAAGCCACTGTATAAGCAGGTGCTGAGCGATCGGGAGTCTCTGAGCTTCTACGGCGAGGGCTATACATC
CGATGAGGAGGTGCTGGAGGTGTTTAGAAACACCCTGAACAAGAACAGCGAGATCTTCAGCTCCATCAAG
AAGCTGGAGAAGCTGTTCAAGAATTTTGACGAGTACTCTAGCGCCGGCATCTTTGTGAAGAACGGCCCCG
CCATCAGCACAATCTCCAAGGATATCTTCGGCGAGTGGAACGTGATCCGGGACAAGTGGAATGCCGAGTA
TGACGATATCCACCTGAAGAAGAAGGCCGTGGTGACCGAGAAGTACGAGGACGATCGGAGAAAGTCCTTC
AAGAAGATCGGCTCCTTTTCTCTGGAGCAGCTGCAGGAGTACGCCGACGCCGATCTGTCTGTGGTGGAGA
AGCTGAAGGAGATCATCATCCAGAAGGTGGATGAGATCTACAAGGTGTATGGCTCCTCTGAGAAGCTGTT
CGACGCCGATTTTGTGCTGGAGAAGAGCCTGAAGAAGAACGACGCCGTGGTGGCCATCATGAAGGACCTG
CTGGATTCTGTGAAGAGCTTCGAGAATTACATCAAGGCCTTCTTTGGCGAGGGCAAGGAGACAAACAGGG
ACGAGTCCTTCTATGGCGATTTTGTGCTGGCCTACGACATCCTGCTGAAGGTGGACCACATCTACGATGC
CATCCGCAATTATGTGACCCAGAAGCCCTACTCTAAGGATAAGTTCAAGCTGTATTTTCAGAACCCTCAG
TTCATGGGCGGCTGGGACAAGGATAAGGAGACAGACTATCGGGCCACCATCCTGAGATACGGCTCCAAGT
ACTATCTGGCCATCATGGATAAGAAGTACGCCAAGTGCCTGCAGAAGATCGACAAGGACGATGTGAACGG
CAATTACGAGAAGATCAACTATAAGCTGCTGCCCGGCCCTAATAAGATGCTGCCAAAGGTGTTCTTTTCT
AAGAAGTGGATGGCCTACTATAACCCCAGCGAGGACATCCAGAAGATCTACAAGAATGGCACATTCAAGA
AGGGCGATATGTTTAACCTGAATGACTGTCACAAGCTGATCGACTTCTTTAAGGATAGCATCTCCCGGTA
TCCAAAGTGGTCCAATGCCTACGATTTCAACTTTTCTGAGACAGAGAAGTATAAGGACATCGCCGGCTTT
TACAGAGAGGTGGAGGAGCAGGGCTATAAGGTGAGCTTCGAGTCTGCCAGCAAGAAGGAGGTGGATAAGC
TGGTGGAGGAGGGCAAGCTGTATATGTTCCAGATCTATAACAAGGACTTTTCCGATAAGTCTCACGGCAC
ACCCAATCTGCACACCATGTACTTCAAGCTGCTGTTTGACGAGAACAATCACGGACAGATCAGGCTGAGC
GGAGGAGCAGAGCTGTTCATGAGGCGCGCCTCCCTGAAGAAGGAGGAGCTGGTGGTGCACCCAGCCAACT
CCCCTATCGCCAACAAGAATCCAGATAATCCCAAGAAAACCACAACCCTGTCCTACGACGTGTATAAGGA
TAAGAGGTTTTCTGAGGACCAGTACGAGCTGCACATCCCAATCGCCATCAATAAGTGCCCCAAGAACATC
TTCAAGATCAATACAGAGGTGCGCGTGCTGCTGAAGCACGACGATAACCCCTATGTGATCGGCATCGCCA
GGGGCGAGCGCAATCTGCTGTATATCGTGGTGGTGGACGGCAAGGGCAACATCGTGGAGCAGTATTCCCT
GAACGAGATCATCAACAACTTCAACGGCATCAGGATCAAGACAGATTACCACTCTCTGCTGGACAAGAAG
GAGAAGGAGAGGTTCGAGGCCCGCCAGAACTGGACCTCCATCGAGAATATCAAGGAGCTGAAGGCCGGCT
ATATCTCTCAGGTGGTGCACAAGATCTGCGAGCTGGTGGAGAAGTACGATGCCGTGATCGCCCTGGAGGA
CCTGAACTCTGGCTTTAAGAATAGCCGCGTGAAGGTGGAGAAGCAGGTGTATCAGAAGTTCGAGAAGATG
CTGATCGATAAGCTGAACTACATGGTGGACAAGAAGTCTAATCCTTGTGCAACAGGCGGCGCCCTGAAGG
GCTATCAGATCACCAATAAGTTCGAGAGCTTTAAGTCCATGTCTACCCAGAACGGCTTCATCTTTTACAT
CCCTGCCTGGCTGACATCCAAGATCGATCCATCTACCGGCTTTGTGAACCTGCTGAAAACCAAGTATACC
AGCATCGCCGATTCCAAGAAGTTCATCAGCTCCTTTGACAGGATCATGTACGTGCCCGAGGAGGATCTGT
TCGAGTTTGCCCTGGACTATAAGAACTTCTCTCGCACAGACGCCGATTACATCAAGAAGTGGAAGCTGTA
CTCCTACGGCAACCGGATCAGAATCTTCCGGAATCCTAAGAAGAACAACGTGTTCGACTGGGAGGAGGTG
TGCCTGACCAGCGCCTATAAGGAGCTGTTCAACAAGTACGGCATCAATTATCAGCAGGGCGATATCAGAG
CCCTGCTGTGCGAGCAGTCCGACAAGGCCTTCTACTCTAGCTTTATGGCCCTGATGAGCCTGATGCTGCA
GATGCGGAACAGCATCACAGGCCGCACCGACGTGGATTTTCTGATCAGCCCTGTGAAGAACTCCGACGGC
ATCTTCTACGATAGCCGGAACTATGAGGCCCAGGAGAATGCCATCCTGCCAAAGAACGCCGACGCCAATG
GCGCCTATAACATCGCCAGAAAGGTGCTGTGGGCCATCGGCCAGTTCAAGAAGGCCGAGGACGAGAAGCT
GGATAAGGTGAAGATCGCCATCTCTAACAAGGAGTGGCTGGAGTACGCCCAGACCAGCGTGAAGCACGGA
TCCTATCCCTATGACGTGCCCGATTATGCCAGCCTGGGCAGCGGCTCCCCCAAGAAAAAACGCAAGGTGG
AAGATCCTAAGAAAAAGCGGAAAGTGGACGGCATTGGTAGTGGGAGCAACGGCAGCAGCCTCGATGCTTT
AGACGATTTTGACTTAGATATGCTTGGTTCAGACGCGTTAGACGACTTCGACCTAGACATGTTAGGCTCA
GATGCATTGGACGACTTCGATTTAGATATGTTGGGCTCCGATGCCCTAGATGACTTTGATCTAGATATGC
TAGGTAGTCCCAAAAAGAAGAGGAAAGTGGGATCCGTCCTTCCGCAAGCGCCTGCCCCAGCGCCTGCACC
GGCAATGGTGTCCGCCCTCGCACAGGCCCCTGCGCCCGTCCCCGTGCTCGCGCCTGGACCGCCCCAGGCG
GTCGCTCCACCGGCTCCGAAGCCGACGCAGGCCGGAGAGGGAACACTCTCCGAAGCACTTCTTCAACTCC
AGTTTGATGACGAGGATCTTGGAGCACTCCTTGGAAACTCGACAGACCCTGCGGTGTTTACCGACCTCGC
GTCAGTAGATAACTCCGAATTTCAGCAGCTTTTGAACCAGGGTATCCCGGTCGCGCCACATACAACGGAG
CCCATGTTGATGGAATACCCCGAAGCAATCACGAGACTTGTGACGGGAGCGCAGCGGCCTCCCGATCCCG
CACCCGCACCTTTGGGGGCACCTGGCCTCCCTAACGGACTTTTGAGCGGCGACGAGGATTTCTCCTCCAT
CGCCGATATGGATTTCTCAGCCTTGCTGTCAGGCTCTGGCAGCGGCAGCGACCTTTCCCATCCGCCCCCA
AGGGGCCATCTGGATGAGCTGACAACCACACTTGAGTCCATGACCGAGGATCTGAACCTGGACTCACCCC
TGACCCCGGAATTGAACGAGATTCTGGATACCTTCCTGAACGACGAGTGCCTCTTGCATGCCATGCATAT
CAGCACAGGACTGTCCATCTTCGACACATCTCTGTTTGGCAGCAGCGGATCCATGGTGAGCAAGGGCGAG
GAGGATAACATGGCCATCATCAAGGAGTTCATGCGCTTCAAGGTGCACATGGAGGGCTCCGTGAACGGCC
ACGAGTTCGAGATCGAGGGCGAGGGCGAGGGCCGCCCCTACGAGGGCACCCAGACCGCCAAGCTGAAGGT
GACCAAGGGTGGCCCCCTGCCCTTCGCCTGGGACATCCTGTCCCCTCAGTTCATGTACGGCTCCAAGGCC
TACGTGAAGCACCCCGCCGACATCCCCGACTACTTGAAGCTGTCCTTCCCCGAGGGCTTCAAGTGGGAGC
GCGTGATGAACTTCGAGGACGGCGGCGTGGTGACCGTGACCCAGGACTCCTCCCTGCAGGACGGCGAGTT
CATCTACAAGGTGAAGCTGCGCGGCACCAACTTCCCCTCCGACGGCCCCGTAATGCAGAAGAAGACCATG
GGCTGGGAGGCCTCCTCCGAGCGGATGTACCCCGAGGACGGCGCCCTGAAGGGCGAGATCAAGCAGAGGC
TGAAGCTGAAGGACGGCGGCCACTACGACGCTGAGGTCAAGACCACCTACAAGGCCAAGAAGCCCGTGCA
GCTGCCCGGCGCCTACAACGTCAACATCAAGTTGGACATCACCTCCCACAACGAGGACTACACCATCGTG
GAACAGTACGAACGCGCCGAGGGCCGCCACTCCACCGGCGGCATGGACGAGCTGTACAAGTAACTCGAGA
GAGGGCCCTATTCTATAGTGTCACCTAAATGCTAGAGCTCGCTGATCAGCCTCGACTGTGCCTTCTAGTT
GCCAGCCATCTGTTGTTTGCCCCTCCCCCGTGCCTTCCTTGACCCTGGAAGGTGCCACTCCCACTGTCCT
TTCCTAATAAAATGAGGAAATTGCATCGCATTGTCTGAGTAGGTGTCATTCTATTCTGGGGGGTGGGGTG
GGGCAGGACAGCAAGGGGGAGGATTGGGAAGACAATAGCAGGCATGCTGGGGATGCGGTGGGCTCTATGG
CTTCTGAGGTCGAGGCGGCCGCTGATCACAATTGTCTAGTTAAAAGTTTTGTTACTTTATAGAAGAAATT
TTGAGTTTTTGTTTTTTTTTAATAAATAAATAAACATAAATAAATTGTTTGTTGAATTTATTATTAGTAT
GTAAGTGTAAATATAATAAAACTTAATATCTATTCAAATTAATAAATAAACCTCGATATACAGACCGATA
AAACACATGCGTCAATTTTACGCATGATTATCTTTAACGTACGTCACAATATGATTATCTTTCTAGGGTT
AATCTAGTATACGCGTATGCGGCCGCTTAATTAATCCAGCTTTTGTTCCCTTTAGTGAGGGTTAATTGCG
CGCTTGGCGTAATCATGGTCATAGCTGTTTCCTGTGTGAAATTGTTATCCGCTCACAATTCCACACAACA
TACGAGCCGGAAGCATAAAGTGTAAAGCCTGGGGTGCCTAATGAGTGAGCTAACTCACATTAATTGCGTT
GCGCTCACTGCCCGCTTTCCAGTCGGGAAACCTGTCGTGCCAGCTGCATTAATGAATCGGCCAACGCGCG
GGGAGAGGCGGTTTGCGTATTGGGCGCTCTTCCGCTTCCTCGCTCACTGACTCGCTGCGCTCGGTCGTTC
GGCTGCGGCGAGCGGTATCAGCTCACTCAAAGGCGGTAATACGGTTATCCACAGAATCAGGGGATAACGC
AGGAAAGAACATGTGAGCAAAAGGCCAGCAAAAGGCCAGGAACCGTAAAAAGGCCGCGTTGCTGGCGTTT
TTCCATAGGCTCCGCCCCCCTGACGAGCATCACAAAAATCGACGCTCAAGTCAGAGGTGGCGAAACCCGA
CAGGACTATAAAGATACCAGGCGTTTCCCCCTGGAAGCTCCCTCGTGCGCTCTCCTGTTCCGACCCTGCC
GCTTACCGGATACCTGTCCGCCTTTCTCCCTTCGGGAAGCGTGGCGCTTTCTCATAGCTCACGCTGTAGG
TATCTCAGTTCGGTGTAGGTCGTTCGCTCCAAGCTGGGCTGTGTGCACGAACCCCCCGTTCAGCCCGACC
GCTGCGCCTTATCCGGTAACTATCGTCTTGAGTCCAACCCGGTAAGACACGACTTATCGCCACTGGCAGC
AGCCACTGGTAACAGGATTAGCAGAGCGAGGTATGTAGGCGGTGCTACAGAGTTCTTGAAGTGGTGGCCT
AACTACGGCTACACTAGAAGAACAGTATTTGGTATCTGCGCTCTGCTGAAGCCAGTTACCTTCGGAAAAA
GAGTTGGTAGCTCTTGATCCGGCAAACAAACCACCGCTGGTAGCGGTGGTTTTTTTGTTTGCAAGCAGCA
GATTACGCGCAGAAAAAAAGGATCTCAAGAAGATCCTTTGATCTTTTCTACGGGGTCTGACGCTCAGTGG
AACGAAAACTCACGTTAAGGGATTTTGGTCATGAGATTATCAAAAAGGATCTTCACCTAGATCCTTTTAA
ATTAAAAATGAAGTTTTAAATCAATCTAAAGTATATATGAGTAAACTTGGTCTGACAGTTACCAATGCTT
AATCAGTGAGGCACCTATCTCAGCGATCTGTCTATTTCGTTCATCCATAGTTGCCTGACTCCCCGTCGTG
TAGATAACTACGATACGGGAGGGCTTACCATCTGGCCCCAGTGCTGCAATGATACCGCGAGACCCACGCT
CACCGGCTCCAGATTTATCAGCAATAAACCAGCCAGCCGGAAGGGCCGAGCGCAGAAGTGGTCCTGCAAC
TTTATCCGCCTCCATCCAGTCTATTAATTGTTGCCGGGAAGCTAGAGTAAGTAGTTCGCCAGTTAATAGT
TTGCGCAACGTTGTTGCCATTGCTACAGGCATCGTGGTGTCACGCTCGTCGTTTGGTATGGCTTCATTCA
GCTCCGGTTCCCAACGATCAAGGCGAGTTACATGATCCCCCATGTTGTGCAAAAAAGCGGTTAGCTCCTT
CGGTCCTCCGATCGTTGTCAGAAGTAAGTTGGCCGCAGTGTTATCACTCATGGTTATGGCAGCACTGCAT
AATTCTCTTACTGTCATGCCATCCGTAAGATGCTTTTCTGTGACTGGTGAGTACTCAACCAAGTCATTCT
GAGAATAGTGTATGCGGCGACCGAGTTGCTCTTGCCCGGCGTCAATACGGGATAATACCGCGCCACATAG
CAGAACTTTAAAAGTGCTCATCATTGGAAAACGTTCTTCGGGGCGAAAACTCTCAAGGATCTTACCGCTG
TTGAGATCCAGTTCGATGTAACCCACTCGTGCACCCAACTGATCTTCAGCATCTTTTACTTTCACCAGCG
TTTCTGGGTGAGCAAAAACAGGAAGGCAAAATGCCGCAAAAAAGGGAATAAGGGCGACACGGAAATGTTG
AATACTCATACTCTTCCTTTTTCAATATTATTGAAGCATTTATCAGGGTTATTGTCTCATGAGCGGATAC
ATATTTGAATGTATTTAGAAAAATAAACAAATAGGGGTTCCGCGCACATTTCCCCGAAAAGTGCCACCTA
AATTGTAAGCGTTAATATTTTGTTAAAATTCGCGTTAAATTTTTGTTAAATCAGCTCATTTTTTAACCAA
TAGGCCGAAATCGGCAAAATCCCTTATAAATCAAAAGAATAGACCGAGATAGGGT
[37 nt withheld, positions 8876-8912]
AAAGAACGTGGACTCCAACGTCAAAGG
[49 nt withheld, positions 8940-8988]
T
[91 nt withheld, positions 8990-9080]
G
[124 nt withheld, positions 9082-9205]
CCCATTCGCCATTCAGGCTGCGCAACTGTTGGGAAGGGCGATCGGTGCGGGCCTCTTCGCTATTACGCCA
GCTGGCGAAAGGGGGATGTGCTGCAAGGCGATTAAGTTGGGTAACGCCAGGGTTTTCCCAGTCACGACGT
TGTAAAACGACGGCCAGTGAGCGCGCGTAATACGACTCACTATAGGGCGAATTGGGGCGCGCCATTCTAG
ATTAACCCTAGAAAGATAGTCTGCGTAAAATTGACGCATGCATTCTTGAAATATTGCTCTCTCTTTCTAA
ATAGCGCGAATCCGTCGCTGTGCATTTAGGACATCTCAGTCGCCGCTTGGAGCTCCCGTGAGGCGTGCTT
GTCAATGCGGTAAGTGTCACTGATTTTGAACTATAACGACCGCGTGAGTCAAAATGACGCATGATTATCT
TTTACGTGACTTTTAAGATTTAACTCATACGATAATTATATTGTTATTTCATGTTCTACTTACGTGATAA
CTTATTATATATATATTTTCTTGTTATAGATATCAACTAGAATGCTAGCATGGGCCCAGATCTC
